>Addgene plasmid #101674 | pAB202 | addgene full sequence | sequence record 443811
GAGTTATACACAGGGCTGGGATCTATTCTTTTTATCTTTTTTTATTCTTTCTTTATTCTATAAATTATAA
CCACTTGAATATAAACAAAAAAAACACACAAAGGTCTAGCGGAATTTACAGAGGGTCTAGCAGAATTTAC
AAGTTTTCCAGCAAAGGTCTAGCAGAATTTACAGATACCCACAACTCAAAGGAAAAGGACTAGTAATTAT
CATTGACTAGCCCATCTCAATTGGTATAGTGATTAAAATCACCTAGACCAATTGAGATGTATGTCTGAAT
TAGTTGTTTTCAAAGCAAATGAACTAGCGATTAGTCGCTATGACTTAACGGAGCATGAAACCAAGCTAAT
TTTATGCTGTGTGGCACTACTCAACCCCACGATTGAAAACCCTACAAGGAAAGAACGGACGGTATCGTTC
ACTTATAACCAATACGCTCAGATGATGAACATCAGTAGGGAAAATGCTTATGGTGTATTAGCTAAAGCAA
CCAGAGAGCTGATGACGAGAACTGTGGAAATCAGGAATCCTTTGGTTAAAGGCTTTGAGATTTTCCAGTG
GACAAACTATGCCAAGTTCTCAAGCGAAAAATTAGAATTAGTTTTTAGTGAAGAGATATTGCCTTATCTT
TTCCAGTTAAAAAAATTCATAAAATATAATCTGGAACATGTTAAGTCTTTTGAAAACAAATACTCTATGA
GGATTTATGAGTGGTTATTAAAAGAACTAACACAAAAGAAAACTCACAAGGCAAATATAGAGATTAGCCT
TGATGAATTTAAGTTCATGTTAATGCTTGAAAATAACTACCATGAGTTTAAAAGGCTTAACCAATGGGTT
TTGAAACCAATAAGTAAAGATTTAAACACTTACAGCAATATGAAATTGGTGGTTGATAAGCGAGGCCGCC
CGACTGATACGTTGATTTTCCAAGTTGAACTAGATAGACAAATGGATCTCGTAACCGAACTTGAGAACAA
CCAGATAAAAATGAATGGTGACAAAATACCAACAACCATTACATCAGATTCCTACCTACATAACGGACTA
AGAAAAACACTACACGATGCTTTAACTGCAAAAATTCAGCTCACCAGTTTTGAGGCAAAATTTTTGAGTG
ACATGCAAAGTAAGTATGATCTCAATGGTTCGTTCTCATGGCTCACGCAAAAACAACGAACCACACTAGA
GAACATACTGGCTAAATACGGAAGGATCTGAGGTTCTTATGGCTCTTGTATCTATCAGTGAAGCATCAAG
ACTAACAAACAAAAGTAGAACAACTGTTCACCGTTACATATCAAAGGGAAAACTGTCCATATGGATCCTA
GCAACACCAGAACAGCCCGTTTGCGGGCAGCAAAACCCGTACCCTAGCTGCAGCTAGGTCTAGGGCGGCG
GATTTGTCCTACTCAGGAGAGCGTTCACCGACAAACAACAGATAAAACGAAAGGCCCAGTCTTTCGACTG
AGCCTTTCGTTTTATTTGATGCCTCTAGATTACGCGAACGCGAAGTCCGACTCTAAGATGTCACGGAGGT
TCAAGTTACCTTTAGCCGGAAGTGCTGGCATTTTGTCCAATTGAGACTCGTGCAACTGGTCAGCGAACTG
GTCGTAGAAATCAGCCAGTACATCACAAGACTCATATGTGTCAACCATAGTTTCGCGCACTGCTTTGAAC
AGGTTCGCAGCGTCAGCCGGAATGGTACCGAAGGAGTCGTGAATCAGTGCAAAAGATTCGATTCCGTACT
TCTCGTGTGCCCACACTACAGTCTTACGAAGGTGGCTACCGTCTTGGCTGTGTACAAAGTTAGGAGCGAT
ACCAGACTCCTGTTTGTGTGCATCAATCTCGCTATCTTTGTTGGTGTTAATGGTAGGCTGTAAGCGGAAC
TGACCGAGGAACATCAGGTTCAAGCGCGTCTGAATAGGCTTCTTGTATTCCTGCCACACAGGGAAACCAT
CAGGAGTTACCCAATGCACAGCGCAACGCTTGCGAAGAATCTCTCCAGTCTTCTTATCTTTGACCTCAGC
AGCCAGCAGCTTAGCAGCAGACTTAAGCCAGTTCATTGCTTCAACCGCAGCTACCACCGTCACGCTCACA
GATTCCCAAATCAGCTTAGCCATGTATCCAGCAGCCTGATTCGGCTGAGTGAACATCAGACCCTTGCCGG
AATCAATAGCTGGCTGAATGGTATCTTCCAGCACTTGTTGACGGAAGCCGAACTCTTTGGACCCGTAAGC
CAGCGTCATGACTGAACGCTTAGTCACACTGCGAGTAACACCGTAAGCCAGCCATTGACCAGCCAGTGCC
TTAGTGCCCAGCTTGACTTTCTCAGAGATTTCACCAGTGTTCTCATCGGTCACGGTAACTACTTCGTTAT
CGGTCCCATTGATTGCGTCTGCTTGTAGAATCTCGTTGACTTTCTTAGCAACAATCCCGTAGATGTCCTG
AACGGTTTCACTACCTCCAGAACCGCCTTCGGTTTCGCACTGGAATCCCATGGAGTATCTGTACTCTCCG
GTTTCATCCCGGACCGGAATCATGGTCAGAAAGTTCACGAACCGCTGGCCGTTCTTCTTAAAGTTGACCA
CCTCCACCTGGACCTCGGCGTTCCGGTCGATGGCCTTCCGCATGGTGTTGATCGTGTTCGAGTCCACATA
TTTGCGAGTCGACTTTGGTTTCACCATCCCGTCGGGGGACTGCAGGAATCTGCAGTTCCTGCCGAGCACC
TCTGCATTGCTGTATCCGGTCATATACAAGAAGGCTTCCGAGGCGTAGACGATCGGAGTGTCCTTTTGCT
TCAGATCGCACAGGATCAGGGCACATGACGTGTCCACAGGCCCCAGTTCGACCTGAGGGTTTGGGCGGTT
CCTAATCTGCCGCAAATATCCCATAATGTCGTATCCTCCAGGGGCGTAAAGAGTGTGCATTAATTAATTT
ACCTCCTTCCAAAAAAACGGGTATGACCTCCTTCTTAAAGTTAAACAAAATTATTTCTAGATTACGCGAA
CGCGAAGTCCGACTCTAAGATGTCACGGAGGTTCAAGTTACCTTTAGCCGGAAGTGCTGGCATTTTGTCC
AATTGAGACTCGTGCAACTGGTCAGCGAACTGGTCGTAGAAATCAGCCAGTACATCACAAGACTCATATG
TGTCAACCATAGTTTCGCGCACTGCTTTGAACAGGTTCGCAGCGTCAGCCGGAATGGTACCGAAGGAGTC
GTGAATCAGTGCAAAAGATTCGATTCCGTACTTCTCGTGTGCCCACACTACAGTCTTACGAAGGTGGCTA
CCGTCTTGGCTGTGTACAAAGTTAGGAGCGATACCAGACTCCTGTTTGTGTGCATCAATCTCGCTATCTT
TGTTGGTGTTAATGGTAGGCTGTAAGCGGAACTGACCGAGGAACATCAGGTTCAAGCGCGTCTGAATAGG
CTTCTTGTATTCCTGCCACACAGGGAAACCATCAGGAGTTACCCAATGCACAGCGCAACGCTTGCGAAGA
ATCTCTCCAGTCTTCTTATCTTTGACCTCAGCAGCCAGCAGCTTAGCAGCAGACTTAAGCCAGTTCATTG
CTTCAACCGCAGCTACCACCGTCACGCTCACAGATTCCCAAATCAGCTTAGCCATGTATCCAGCAGCCTG
ATTCGGCTGAGTGAACATCAGACCCTTGCCGGAATCAATAGCTGGCTGAATGGTATCTTCCAGCACTTGT
TGACGGAAGCCGAACTCTTTGGACCCGTAAGCCAGCGTCATGACTGAACGCTTAGTCACACTGCGAGTAA
CACCGTAAGCCAGCCATTGACCAGCCAGTGCCTTAGTGCCCAGCTTGACTTTCTCAGAGATTTCACCAGT
GTTCTCATCGGTCACGGTAACTACTTCGTTATCGGTCCCATTGATTGCGTCTGCTTGTAGAATCTCGTTG
ACTTTCTTAGCAACAATCCCGTAGATGTCCTGAACGGTTTCACTACCTCCAGAACCGCCTTCGGTTTCGC
ACTGGAATCCCATGGAGTATCTGTACTCTCCGGTTTCATCCCGGACCGGAATCATGGTCAGAAAGTTCAC
GAACCGCTGGCCGTTCTTCTTAAAGTTGACCACCTCCACCTGGACCTCGGCGTTCCGGTCGATGGCCTTC
CGCATGGTGTTGATCGTGTTCGAGTCCACATATTTGCGAGTCGACTTTGGTTTCACCATCCCGTCGGGGG
ACTGCAGGAATCTGCAGTTCCTGCCGAGCACCTCTGCATTGCTGTATCCGGTCATATACAAGAAGGCTTC
CGAGGCGTAGACGATCGGAGTGTCCTTTTGCTTCAGATCGCACAGGATCAGGGCACATGACGTGTCCACA
GGCCCCAGTTCGACCTGAGGGTTTGGGCGGTTCCTAATCTGCCGCAAATATCCCATAATGTCGTATCCTC
CAGGGGCGTAAAGAGTGTGCATTAATTAATTTACCTCCTTCCAAAAAAACGGGTATGACCTCCTTCTTAA
AGTTAAACAAAATTATTTCTAGAGGGAAACCGTTGTGGTCTCCCATGGAGAAACAGTAGAGAGTTGCGAT
AAAAAGCGTCAGGTAGGATCCGCTAATCTTATGGATAAAAATGCTACGAAGCGGCGCGCCGATATCTGGC
GAAAATGAGACGTTGATCGGCGCATGCACAGATGAAAACGGTGTAAAAAAGATAGATACATCAGAGCTTT
TACGAGTTTTTGGTGCATTCAAAGCTGTTCACCATGAACAGATCGACAATGTAACAGATGAACAGCATGT
AACACCTAATAGAACAGGTGAAACCAGTAAAACAAAGCAACTAGAACATGAAATTGAACACCTGAGACAA
CTTGTTACAGCTCAACAGTCACACATAGACAGCCTGAAACAGGCGATGCTGCTTATCGAATCAAAGCTGC
CGACAACACGGGAGCCAGTGACGCCTCCCGTGGGGAAAAAATCATGGCAATTCTGGAAGAAATAGCGCTT
TCAGCCGGCAAACCGGCTGAAGCCGGATCTGCGATTCTGATAACAAACTAGCAACACCAGAACAGCCCGT
TTGCGGGCAGCAAAACCCGTACCCTAGCTGCAGCTAGGTCTAGGGCGGCGGATTTGTCCTACTCAGGAGA
GCGTTCACCGACAAACAACAGATAAAACGAAAGGCCCAGTCTTTCGACTGAGCCTTTCGTTTTATTTGAT
GCCTCCTAGGTTATTCGGTTTCGCACTGGAATCCCATGGAGTATCTGTACTCTCCGGTTTCATCCCGGAC
CGGAATGATGGTCAGAAAGTTCACGAACCGCTGGCCGTTCTTCTTAAAGTTGACCACCTCCACCTGGACC
TCGGCGTTCCGGTCGATGGCCTTCCGGATGGTGTTGATCGTGTTCGAGTCCACATATTTGCGAGTCGACT
TTGGTTTCACCATCCCGTCGGGGGACTGCAGGAATCTGCAGTTCCTGCCGAGCACCTCTGCATTGCTGTA
TCCGGTCATATACAAGAAGGCTTCCGAGGCGTAGACGATCGGAGTGTCCTTTTGCTTCAGATCGCACAGG
ATCAGGGCACATGACGTGTCCACAGGCCCCAGTTCGACCTGAGGGTTTGGGCGGTTCCCAATCTGATCCA
AATATCCCATAATGTCGTATCCTCCAGGGGCGTAAAGAGTGTGACCTCCAGAACCGCCAGGAAGCAAGTT
AACCGCGCGACCACCTACCTCATCTCGGAGCATCGCGGAGAAGTGCTGGATGCCAGAGCAAGACCCGTCA
AACGCCAGCGGAAGGGAGCAGTTATAGCTCAGGCCGTGGTGCTGTACCCCAGCGTACTCAAAGCAGAACG
CAAGGAAGCAGAACGGAGAATCTTGCTCAGCCCACCAAGTGTTCTCCAGTGGAGACTTAGCGCAAGCCAT
GATGTTCTCGTGGTTTTCCTCAATGAACTTGATGCGCTCAGGGAACGGAACCTTATCGACACCCGCACAG
TTTGCACCGTGGATTTTCAGCCAGTAGTAACCTTCCTTACCGATTGGTTTACCTTTCGCCAGCGTAAGCA
GTCCTTTGGTCATATCGTTACCTTGCGGGTTGAACATTGACACAGCGTAAACACGACCGCGCCAGTCCAT
GTTGTAAGGGAACCAGATGGCCTTATGGTTAGCAAACTTATTGGCTTGCTCAAGCATGAACTCAAGGCTG
ATACGGCGAGACTTGCGAGCCTTGTCCTTGCGGTACACAGCAGCGGCAGCACGTTTCCACGCGGTGAGAG
CCTCAGGATTCATGTCGATGTCTTCCGGTTTCATCGGGAGTTCTTCACGCTCAATCGCAGGGATGTCCTC
GACCGGACAATGCTTCCACTTGGTGATTACGTTGGCGACCGCTAGGACTTTCTTGTTGATTTTCCATGCG
GTGTTTTGCGCAATGTTAATCGCTTTGTACACCTCAGGCATGTAAACGTCTTCGTAGCGCATCAGTGCTT
TCTTACTGTGAGTACGCACCAGCGCCAGAGGACGACGACCGTTAGCCCAATAGCCACCACCAGTAATGCC
AGTCCACGGCTTAGGAGGAACTACGCAAGGTTGGAACATCGGAGAGATGCCAGCCAGCGCACCTGCACGG
GTTGCGATAGCCTCAGCGTATTCAGGTGCGAGTTCGATAGTCTCAGAGTCTTGACCTACTACGCCAGCAT
TTTGGCGGTGTAAGCTAACCATTCCGGTTGACTCAATGAGCATCTCGATGCAGCGTACTCCTACATGAAT
AGAGTCTTCCTTATGCCACGAAGACCACGCCTCGCCACCGAGTAGACCCTTAGAGAGCATGTCAGCCTCG
ACAACTTGCATAAATGCTTTCTTGTAGACGTGCCCTACGCGCTTGTTGAGTTGTTCCTCAACGTTTTTCT
TGAAGTGCTTAGCTTCAAGGTCACGGATACGACCGAAGCGAGCCTCGTCCTCAATGGCCCGACCGATTGC
GCTTGCTACAGCCTGAACGGTTGTATTGTCAGCACTGGTTAGGCAAGCCAGAGTGGTCTTAATGGTGATG
TACGCTACGGCTTCCGGCTTGATTTCTTGCAGGAACTGGAAGGCTGTCGGGCGCTTGCCGCGCTTAGCTT
TCACTTCCTCAAACCAGTCGTTGATGCGTGCAATCATCTTAGGGAGTAGGGTAGTGATGAGAGGCTTGGC
GGCAGCGTTATCCGCAACCTCACCAGCTTTAAGTTGACGCTCAAACATCTTGCGGAAGCGTGCTTCACCC
ATCTCGTAAGACTCATGCTCAAGGGCCAACTGTTCGCGAGCTAAACGCTCACCGTAATGGTCAGCCAGAG
TGTTGAACGGGATAGCAGCCAGTTCGATGTCAGAGAAGTCGTTCTTAGCGATGTTAATCGTGTTCATAGA
TCTTTACCTCCTTCCAAAAAAACGGGTATGGAGAAACAGTAGAGAGTTGCGATAAAAAGCGTCAGGTAGG
ATCCGCTAATCTTATGGATAAAAATGCTAGACGTCGATATCTGGCGAAAATGAGACGTTGATCGGCACGT
AAGAGGTTCCAACTTTCACCATAATGAAATAAGATCACTACCGGGCGTATTTTTTGAGTTATCGAGATTT
TCAGGAGCTAAGGAAGCTAAAATGGAGAAAAAAATCACTGGATATACCACCGTTGATATATCCCAATGGC
ATCGTAAAGAACATTTTGAGGCATTTCAGTCAGTTGCTCAATGTACCTATAACCAGACCGTTCAGCTGGA
TATTACGGCCTTTTTAAAGACCGTAAAGAAAAATAAGCACAAGTTTTATCCGGCCTTTATTCACATTCTT
GCCCGCCTGATGAATGCTCATCCGGAATTTCGTATGGCAATGAAAGACGGTGAGCTGGTGATATGGGATA
GTGTTCACCCTTGTTACACCGTTTTCCATGAGCAAACTGAAACGTTTTCATCGCTCTGGAGTGAATACCA
CGACGATTTCCGGCAGTTTCTACACATATATTCGCAAGATGTGGCGTGTTACGGTGAAAACCTGGCCTAT
TTCCCTAAAGGGTTTATTGAGAATATGTTTTTCGTCTCAGCCAATCCCTGGGTGAGTTTCACCAGTTTTG
ATTTAAACGTGGCCAATATGGACAACTTCTTCGCCCCCGTTTTCACCATGGGCAAATATTATACGCAAGG
CGACAAGGTGCTGATGCCGCTGGCGATTCAGGTTCATCATGCCGTTTGTGATGGCTTCCATGTCGGCAGA
ATGCTTAATGAATTACAACAGTACTGCGATGAGTGGCAGGGCGGGGCGTAATTTGATATCGAGCTCGCTT
GGACTCCTGTTGATAGATCCAGTAATGACCTCAGAACTCCATCTGGATTTGTTCAGAACGCTCGGTTGCC
GCCGGGCGTTTTTTATTGGTGAGAATCCAAGCACTAGGGACAGTAAGACGGGTAAGCCTGTTGATGATAC
CGCTGCCTTACTGGGTGCATTAGCCAGTCTGAATGACCTGTCACGGGATAATCCGAAGTGGTCAGACTGG
AAAATCAGAGGGCAGGAACTGCTGAACAGCAAAAAGTCAGATAGCACCACATAGCAGACCCGCCATAAAA
CGCCCTGAGAAGCCCGTGACGGGCTTTTCTTGTATTATGGGTAGTTTCCTTGCATGAATCCATAAAAGGC
GCCTGTAGTGCCATTTACCCCCATTCACTGCCAGAGCCGTGAGCGCAGCGAACTGAATGTCACGAAAAAG
ACAGCGACTCAGGTGCCTGATGGTCGGAGACAAAAGGAATATTCAGCGATTTGCCCGAGCTTGCGAGGGT
GCTACTTAAGCCTTTAGGGTTTTAAGGTCTGTTTTGTAGAGGAGCAAACAGCGTTTGCGACATCCTTTTG
TAATACTGCGGAACTGACTAAAGTAGT
Features (pLannotate 1.2.2; 17 found; start..end, strand, type, name):
      1..223     +  rep_origin     pSC101 ori: low-copy replication origin that requires the Rep101 protein
    271..1221    +  CDS            Rep101: RepA protein needed for replication with the pSC101 origin; rep101
   1402..1488    -  terminator     rrnB T1 terminator: Escherichia coli rrnB; transcription terminator T1 from the E. coli rrnB gene
   1503..2462    -  CDS            RPOL_BPT7 (fragment): Experimental evidence at protein level: Swiss-Prot protein existence level 1. Highly processive DNA-dependent RNA polymerase that catalyzes the transcription of class II and class III viral genes. Recognizes a specific promoter sequence and enters first into an 'abortive phase' where very short transcripts are synthesized and released before proceeding to the processive transcription of long RNA chains. Unwinds the double-stranded DNA to expose the coding strand for templating. Participates in the initiation of viral DNA replication presumably by making primers accessible to the DNA polymerase
   2478..2927    -  CDS            pMag: "positive Magnet" variant of an N-terminally truncated Vivid (VVD) blue light photoreceptor from Neurospora crassa (Kawano et al., 2015) rapidly heterodimerizes with nMagHigh1 upon blue light irradiation to form a complex with slow switch-off kinetics
   2968..2988    -  RBS            RBS: efficient ribosome binding site from bacteriophage T7 gene 10 (Olins and Rangwala, 1989)
   3005..3964    -  CDS            RPOL_BPT7 (fragment): Experimental evidence at protein level: Swiss-Prot protein existence level 1. Highly processive DNA-dependent RNA polymerase that catalyzes the transcription of class II and class III viral genes. Recognizes a specific promoter sequence and enters first into an 'abortive phase' where very short transcripts are synthesized and released before proceeding to the processive transcription of long RNA chains. Unwinds the double-stranded DNA to expose the coding strand for templating. Participates in the initiation of viral DNA replication presumably by making primers accessible to the DNA polymerase
   3980..4429    -  CDS            pMag: "positive Magnet" variant of an N-terminally truncated Vivid (VVD) blue light photoreceptor from Neurospora crassa (Kawano et al., 2015) rapidly heterodimerizes with nMagHigh1 upon blue light irradiation to form a complex with slow switch-off kinetics
   4470..4490    -  RBS            RBS: efficient ribosome binding site from bacteriophage T7 gene 10 (Olins and Rangwala, 1989)
   4525..4596    -  promoter       araBAD promoter (fragment): araBAD; promoter of the L-arabinose operon of E. coli; the araC regulatory gene is transcribed in the opposite direction (Guzman et al., 1995)
   5092..5178    -  terminator     rrnB T1 terminator: Escherichia coli rrnB; transcription terminator T1 from the E. coli rrnB gene
   5194..5643    -  CDS            nMagHigh1: "negative Magnet" variant of an N-terminally truncated Vivid (VVD) blue light photoreceptor from Neurospora crassa (Kawano et al., 2015) rapidly heterodimerizes with pMag or pMagFast2 upon blue light irradiation
   5659..7347    -  CDS            RPOL_BPT7 (fragment): Experimental evidence at protein level: Swiss-Prot protein existence level 1. Highly processive DNA-dependent RNA polymerase that catalyzes the transcription of class II and class III viral genes. Recognizes a specific promoter sequence and enters first into an 'abortive phase' where very short transcripts are synthesized and released before proceeding to the processive transcription of long RNA chains. Unwinds the double-stranded DNA to expose the coding strand for templating. Participates in the initiation of viral DNA replication presumably by making primers accessible to the DNA polymerase
   7378..7449    -  promoter       araBAD promoter (fragment): araBAD; promoter of the L-arabinose operon of E. coli; the araC regulatory gene is transcribed in the opposite direction (Guzman et al., 1995)
   7479..7581    +  promoter       cat promoter: promoter of the E. coli cat gene encoding chloramphenicol acetyltransferase
   7582..8238    +  CDS            cat: CAT_ECOLX - Experimental evidence at protein level: Swiss-Prot protein existence level 1. This enzyme is an effector of chloramphenicol resistance in bacteria. From Escherichia coli. This protein is used as a marker in many commonly used cloning vectors, such as pACYC184.
   8262..8356    +  terminator     lambda t0 terminator: transcription terminator from phage lambda
