>Addgene plasmid #101674 | pAB202 Sequencing Result | analyzer sequence | sequence record 372233
GACGTCTAGCATTTTTATCCATAAGATTAGCGGATCCTACCTGACGCTTTTTATCGCAACTCTCTACTGT
TTCTCCATACCCGTTTTTTTGGAAGGAGGTAAAGATCTATGAACACGATTAACATCGCTAAGAACGACTT
CTCTGACATCGAACTGGCTGCTATCCCGTTCAACACTCTGGCTGACCATTACGGTGAGCGTTTAGCTCGC
GAACAGTTGGCCCTTGAGCATGAGTCTTACGAGATGGGTGAAGCACGCTTCCGCAAGATGTTTGAGCGTC
AACTTAAAGCTGGTGAGGTTGCGGATAACGCTGCCGCCAAGCCTCTCATCACTACCCTACTCCCTAAGAT
GATTGCACGCATCAACGACTGGTTTGAGGAAGTGAAAGCTAAGCGCGGCAAGCGCCCGACAGCCTTCCAG
TTCCTGCAAGAAATCAAGCCGGAAGCCGTAGCGTACATCACCATTAAGACCACTCTGGCTTGCCTAACCA
GTGCTGACAATACAACCGTTCAGGCTGTAGCAAGCGCAATCGGTCGGGCCATTGAGGACGAGGCTCGCTT
CGGTCGTATCCGTGACCTTGAAGCTAAGCACTTCAAGAAAAACGTTGAGGAACAACTCAACAAGCGCGTA
GGGCACGTCTACAAGAAAGCATTTATGCAAGTTGTCGAGGCTGACATGCTCTCTAAGGGTCTACTCGGTG
GCGAGGCGTGGTCTTCGTGGCATAAGGAAGACTCTATTCATGTAGGAGTACGCTGCATCGAGATGCTCAT
TGAGTCAACCGGAATGGTTAGCTTACACCGCCAAAATGCTGGCGTAGTAGGTCAAGACTCTGAGACTATC
GAACTCGCACCTGAATACGCTGAGGCTATCGCAACCCGTGCAGGTGCGCTGGCTGGCATCTCTCCGATGT
TCCAACCTTGCGTAGTTCCTCCTAAGCCGTGGACTGGCATTACTGGTGGTGGCTATTGGGCTAACGGTCG
TCGTCCTCTGGCGCTGGTGCGTACTCACAGTAAGAAAGCACTGATGCGCTACGAAGACGTTTACATGCCT
GAGGTGTACAAAGCGATTAACATTGCGCAAAACACCGCATGGAAAATCAACAAGAAAGTCCTAGCGGTCG
CCAACGTAATCACCAAGTGGAAGCATTGTCCGGTCGAGGACATCCCTGCGATTGAGCGTGAAGAACTCCC
GATGAAACCGGAAGACATCGACATGAATCCTGAGGCTCTCACCGCGTGGAAACGTGCTGCCGCTGCTGTG
TACCGCAAGGACAAGGCTCGCAAGTCTCGCCGTATCAGCCTTGAGTTCATGCTTGAGCAAGCCAATAAGT
TTGCTAACCATAAGGCCATCTGGTTCCCTTACAACATGGACTGGCGCGGTCGTGTTTACGCTGTGTCAAT
GTTCAACCCGCAAGGTAACGATATGACCAAAGGACTGCTTACGCTGGCGAAAGGTAAACCAATCGGTAAG
GAAGGTTACTACTGGCTGAAAATCCACGGTGCAAACTGTGCGGGTGTCGATAAGGTTCCGTTCCCTGAGC
GCATCAAGTTCATTGAGGAAAACCACGAGAACATCATGGCTTGCGCTAAGTCTCCACTGGAGAACACTTG
GTGGGCTGAGCAAGATTCTCCGTTCTGCTTCCTTGCGTTCTGCTTTGAGTACGCTGGGGTACAGCACCAC
GGCCTGAGCTATAACTGCTCCCTTCCGCTGGCGTTTGACGGGTCTTGCTCTGGCATCCAGCACTTCTCCG
CGATGCTCCGAGATGAGGTAGGTGGTCGCGCGGTTAACTTGCTTCCTGGCGGTTCTGGAGGTCACACTCT
TTACGCCCCTGGAGGATACGACATTATGGGATATTTGGATCAGATTGGGAACCGCCCAAACCCTCAGGTC
GAACTGGGGCCTGTGGACACGTCATGTGCCCTGATCCTGTGCGATCTGAAGCAAAAGGACACTCCGATCG
TCTACGCCTCGGAAGCCTTCTTGTATATGACCGGATACAGCAATGCAGAGGTGCTCGGCAGGAACTGCAG
ATTCCTGCAGTCCCCCGACGGGATGGTGAAACCAAAGTCGACTCGCAAATATGTGGACTCGAACACGATC
AACACCATCCGGAAGGCCATCGACCGGAACGCCGAGGTCCAGGTGGAGGTGGTCAACTTTAAGAAGAACG
GCCAGCGGTTCGTGAACTTTCTGACCATCATTCCGGTCCGGGATGAAACCGGAGAGTACAGATACTCCAT
GGGATTCCAGTGCGAAACCGAATAACCTAGGAGGCATCAAATAAAACGAAAGGCTCAGTCGAAAGACTGG
GCCTTTCGTTTTATCTGTTGTTTGTCGGTGAACGCTCTCCTGAGTAGGACAAATCCGCCGCCCTAGACCT
AGCTGCAGCTAGGGTACGGGTTTTGCTGCCCGCAAACGGGCTGTTCTGGTGTTGCTAGTTTGTTATCAGA
ATCGCAGATCCGGCTTCAGCCGGTTTGCCGGCTGAAAGCGCTATTTCTTCCAGAATTGCCATGATTTTTT
CCCCACGGGAGGCGTCACTGGCTCCCGTGTTGTCGGCAGCTTTGATTCGATAAGCAGCATCGCCTGTTTC
AGGCTGTCTATGTGTGACTGTTGAGCTGTAACAAGTTGTCTCAGGTGTTCAATTTCATGTTCTAGTTGCT
TTGTTTTACTGGTTTCACCTGTTCTATTAGGTGTTACATGCTGTTCATCTGTTACATTGTCGATCTGTTC
ATGGTGAACAGCTTTGAATGCACCAAAAACTCGTAAAAGCTCTGATGTATCTATCTTTTTTACACCGTTT
TCATCTGTGCATGCGCCGATCAACGTCTCATTTTCGCCAGATATCGGCGCGCCGCTTCGTAGCATTTTTA
TCCATAAGATTAGCGGATCCTACCTGACGCTTTTTATCGCAACTCTCTACTGTTTCTCCATGGGAGACCA
CAACGGTTTCCCTCTAGAAATAATTTTGTTTAACTTTAAGAAGGAGGTCATACCCGTTTTTTTGGAAGGA
GGTAAATTAATTAATGCACACTCTTTACGCCCCTGGAGGATACGACATTATGGGATATTTGCGGCAGATT
AGGAACCGCCCAAACCCTCAGGTCGAACTGGGGCCTGTGGACACGTCATGTGCCCTGATCCTGTGCGATC
TGAAGCAAAAGGACACTCCGATCGTCTACGCCTCGGAAGCCTTCTTGTATATGACCGGATACAGCAATGC
AGAGGTGCTCGGCAGGAACTGCAGATTCCTGCAGTCCCCCGACGGGATGGTGAAACCAAAGTCGACTCGC
AAATATGTGGACTCGAACACGATCAACACCATGCGGAAGGCCATCGACCGGAACGCCGAGGTCCAGGTGG
AGGTGGTCAACTTTAAGAAGAACGGCCAGCGGTTCGTGAACTTTCTGACCATGATTCCGGTCCGGGATGA
AACCGGAGAGTACAGATACTCCATGGGATTCCAGTGCGAAACCGAAGGCGGTTCTGGAGGTAGTGAAACC
GTTCAGGACATCTACGGGATTGTTGCTAAGAAAGTCAACGAGATTCTACAAGCAGACGCAATCAATGGGA
CCGATAACGAAGTAGTTACCGTGACCGATGAGAACACTGGTGAAATCTCTGAGAAAGTCAAGCTGGGCAC
TAAGGCACTGGCTGGTCAATGGCTGGCTTACGGTGTTACTCGCAGTGTGACTAAGCGTTCAGTCATGACG
CTGGCTTACGGGTCCAAAGAGTTCGGCTTCCGTCAACAAGTGCTGGAAGATACCATTCAGCCAGCTATTG
ATTCCGGCAAGGGTCTGATGTTCACTCAGCCGAATCAGGCTGCTGGATACATGGCTAAGCTGATTTGGGA
ATCTGTGAGCGTGACGGTGGTAGCTGCGGTTGAAGCAATGAACTGGCTTAAGTCTGCTGCTAAGCTGCTG
GCTGCTGAGGTCAAAGATAAGAAGACTGGAGAGATTCTTCGCAAGCGTTGCGCTGTGCATTGGGTAACTC
CTGATGGTTTCCCTGTGTGGCAGGAATACAAGAAGCCTATTCAGACGCGCTTGAACCTGATGTTCCTCGG
TCAGTTCCGCTTACAGCCTACCATTAACACCAACAAAGATAGCGAGATTGATGCACACAAACAGGAGTCT
GGTATCGCTCCTAACTTTGTACACAGCCAAGACGGTAGCCACCTTCGTAAGACTGTAGTGTGGGCACACG
AGAAGTACGGAATCGAATCTTTTGCACTGATTCACGACTCCTTCGGTACCATTCCGGCTGACGCTGCGAA
CCTGTTCAAAGCAGTGCGCGAAACTATGGTTGACACATATGAGTCTTGTGATGTACTGGCTGATTTCTAC
GACCAGTTCGCTGACCAGTTGCACGAGTCTCAATTGGACAAAATGCCAGCACTTCCGGCTAAAGGTAACT
TGAACCTCCGTGACATCTTAGAGTCGGACTTCGCGTTCGCGTAATCTAGAGGCATCAAATAAAACGAAAG
GCTCAGTCGAAAGACTGGGCCTTTCGTTTTATCTGTTGTTTGTCGGTGAACGCTCTCCTGAGTAGGACAA
ATCCGCCGCCCTAGACCTAGCTGCAGCTAGGGTACGGGTTTTGCTGCCCGCAAACGGGCTGTTCTGGTGT
TGCTAGGATCCATATGGACAGTTTTCCCTTTGATATGTAACGGTGAACAGTTGTTCTACTTTTGTTTGTT
AGTCTTGATGCTTCACTGATAGATACAAGAGCCATAAGAACCTCAGATCCTTCCGTATTTAGCCAGTATG
TTCTCTAGTGTGGTTCGTTGTTTTTGCGTGAGCCATGAGAACGAACCATTGAGATCATACTTACTTTGCA
TGTCACTCAAAAATTTTGCCTCAAAACTGGTGAGCTGAATTTTTGCAGTTAAAGCATCGTGTAGTGTTTT
TCTTAGTCCGTTATGTAGGTAGGAATCTGATGTAATGGTTGTTGGTATTTTGTCACCATTCATTTTTATC
TGGTTGTTCTCAAGTTCGGTTACGAGATCCATTTGTCTATCTAGTTCAACTTGGAAAATCAACGTATCAG
TCGGGCGGCCTCGCTTATCAACCACCAATTTCATATTGCTGTAAGTGTTTAAATCTTTACTTATTGGTTT
CAAAACCCATTGGTTAAGCCTTTTAAACTCATGGTAGTTATTTTCAAGCATTAACATGAACTTAAATTCA
TCAAGGCTAATCTCTATATTTGCCTTGTGAGTTTTCTTTTGTGTTAGTTCTTTTAATAACCACTCATAAA
TCCTCATAGAGTATTTGTTTTCAAAAGACTTAACATGTTCCAGATTATATTTTATGAATTTTTTTAACTG
GAAAAGATAAGGCAATATCTCTTCACTAAAAACTAATTCTAATTTTTCGCTTGAGAACTTGGCATAGTTT
GTCCACTGGAAAATCTCAAAGCCTTTAACCAAAGGATTCCTGATTTCCACAGTTCTCGTCATCAGCTCTC
TGGTTGCTTTAGCTAATACACCATAAGCATTTTCCCTACTGATGTTCATCATCTGAGCGTATTGGTTATA
AGTGAACGATACCGTCCGTTCTTTCCTTGTAGGGTTTTCAATCGTGGGGTTGAGTAGTGCCACACAGCAT
AAAATTAGCTTGGTTTCATGCTCCGTTAAGTCATAGCGACTAATCGCTAGTTCATTTGCTTTGAAAACAA
CTAATTCAGACATACATCTCAATTGGTCTAGGTGATTTTAATCACTATACCAATTGAGATGGGCTAGTCA
ATGATAATTACTAGTCCTTTTCCTTTGAGTTGTGGGTATCTGTAAATTCTGCTAGACCTTTGCTGGAAAA
CTTGTAAATTCTGCTAGACCCTCTGTAAATTCCGCTAGACCTTTGTGTGTTTTTTTTGTTTATATTCAAG
TGGTTATAATTTATAGAATAAAGAAAGAATAAAAAAAGATAAAAAGAATAGATCCCAGCCCTGTGTATAA
CTCACTACTTTAGTCAGTTCCGCAGTATTACAAAAGGATGTCGCAAACGCTGTTTGCTCCTCTACAAAAC
AGACCTTAAAACCCTAAAGGCTTAAGTAGCACCCTCGCAAGCTCGGGCAAATCGCTGAATATTCCTTTTG
TCTCCGACCATCAGGCACCTGAGTCGCTGTCTTTTTCGTGACATTCAGTTCGCTGCGCTCACGGCTCTGG
CAGTGAATGGGGGTAAATGGCACTACAGGCGCCTTTTATGGATTCATGCAAGGAAACTACCCATAATACA
AGAAAAGCCCGTCACGGGCTTCTCAGGGCGTTTTATGGCGGGTCTGCTATGTGGTGCTATCTGACTTTTT
GCTGTTCAGCAGTTCCTGCCCTCTGATTTTCCAGTCTGACCACTTCGGATTATCCCGTGACAGGTCATTC
AGACTGGCTAATGCACCCAGTAAGGCAGCGGTATCATCAACAGGCTTACCCGTCTTACTGTCCCTAGTGC
TTGGATTCTCACCAATAAAAAACGCCCGGCGGCAACCGAGCGTTCTGAACAAATCCAGATGGAGTTCTGA
GGTCATTACTGGATCTATCAACAGGAGTCCAAGCGAGCTCGATATCAAATTACGCCCCGCCCTGCCACTC
ATCGCAGTACTGTTGTAATTCATTAAGCATTCTGCCGACATGGAAGCCATCACAAACGGCATGATGAACC
TGAATCGCCAGCGGCATCAGCACCTTGTCGCCTTGCGTATAATATTTGCCCATGGTGAAAACGGGGGCGA
AGAAGTTGTCCATATTGGCCACGTTTAAATCAAAACTGGTGAAACTCACCCAGGGATTGGCTGAGACGAA
AAACATATTCTCAATAAACCCTTTAGGGAAATAGGCCAGGTTTTCACCGTAACACGCCACATCTTGCGAA
TATATGTGTAGAAACTGCCGGAAATCGTCGTGGTATTCACTCCAGAGCGATGAAAACGTTTCAGTTTGCT
CATGGAAAACGGTGTAACAAGGGTGAACACTATCCCATATCACCAGCTCACCGTCTTTCATTGCCATACG
AAATTCCGGATGAGCATTCATCAGGCGGGCAAGAATGTGAATAAAGGCCGGATAAAACTTGTGCTTATTT
TTCTTTACGGTCTTTAAAAAGGCCGTAATATCCAGCTGAACGGTCTGGTTATAGGTACATTGAGCAACTG
ACTGAAATGCCTCAAAATGTTCTTTACGATGCCATTGGGATATATCAACGGTGGTATATCCAGTGATTTT
TTTCTCCATTTTAGCTTCCTTAGCTCCTGAAAATCTCGATAACTCAAAAAATACGCCCGGTAGTGATCTT
ATTTCATTATGGTGAAAGTTGGAACCTCTTACGTGCCGATCAACGTCTCATTTTCGCCAGATATC
Features (pLannotate 1.2.2; 14 found; start..end, strand, type, name):
      7..78      +  promoter       araBAD promoter (fragment): araBAD; promoter of the L-arabinose operon of E. coli; the araC regulatory gene is transcribed in the opposite direction (Guzman et al., 1995)
    109..1797    +  CDS            RPOL_BPT7 (fragment): Experimental evidence at protein level: Swiss-Prot protein existence level 1. Highly processive DNA-dependent RNA polymerase that catalyzes the transcription of class II and class III viral genes. Recognizes a specific promoter sequence and enters first into an 'abortive phase' where very short transcripts are synthesized and released before proceeding to the processive transcription of long RNA chains. Unwinds the double-stranded DNA to expose the coding strand for templating. Participates in the initiation of viral DNA replication presumably by making primers accessible to the DNA polymerase
   1813..2262    +  CDS            nMagHigh1: "negative Magnet" variant of an N-terminally truncated Vivid (VVD) blue light photoreceptor from Neurospora crassa (Kawano et al., 2015) rapidly heterodimerizes with pMag or pMagFast2 upon blue light irradiation
   2278..2364    +  terminator     rrnB T1 terminator: Escherichia coli rrnB; transcription terminator T1 from the E. coli rrnB gene
   2860..2931    +  promoter       araBAD promoter (fragment): araBAD; promoter of the L-arabinose operon of E. coli; the araC regulatory gene is transcribed in the opposite direction (Guzman et al., 1995)
   2966..2986    +  RBS            RBS: efficient ribosome binding site from bacteriophage T7 gene 10 (Olins and Rangwala, 1989)
   3027..3476    +  CDS            pMag: "positive Magnet" variant of an N-terminally truncated Vivid (VVD) blue light photoreceptor from Neurospora crassa (Kawano et al., 2015) rapidly heterodimerizes with nMagHigh1 upon blue light irradiation to form a complex with slow switch-off kinetics
   3492..4451    +  CDS            RPOL_BPT7 (fragment): Experimental evidence at protein level: Swiss-Prot protein existence level 1. Highly processive DNA-dependent RNA polymerase that catalyzes the transcription of class II and class III viral genes. Recognizes a specific promoter sequence and enters first into an 'abortive phase' where very short transcripts are synthesized and released before proceeding to the processive transcription of long RNA chains. Unwinds the double-stranded DNA to expose the coding strand for templating. Participates in the initiation of viral DNA replication presumably by making primers accessible to the DNA polymerase
   4466..4552    +  terminator     rrnB T1 terminator: Escherichia coli rrnB; transcription terminator T1 from the E. coli rrnB gene
   4733..5683    -  CDS            Rep101: RepA protein needed for replication with the pSC101 origin; rep101
   5731..5953    -  rep_origin     pSC101 ori: low-copy replication origin that requires the Rep101 protein
   6445..6539    -  terminator     lambda t0 terminator: transcription terminator from phage lambda
   6563..7219    -  CDS            cat: CAT_ECOLX - Experimental evidence at protein level: Swiss-Prot protein existence level 1. This enzyme is an effector of chloramphenicol resistance in bacteria. From Escherichia coli. This protein is used as a marker in many commonly used cloning vectors, such as pACYC184.
   7220..7322    -  promoter       cat promoter: promoter of the E. coli cat gene encoding chloramphenicol acetyltransferase
