[The description below was written by a language model from this plasmid's Addgene catalogue record and pLannotate feature annotations shown in this document.]
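Description:
pAB202 is a low-copy bacterial expression plasmid built on a pSC101 backbone, replicating through the pSC101 origin together with its required Rep101 (RepA) protein. It is selected with chloramphenicol through a cat gene driven by its own promoter and followed by a lambda t0 terminator. It belongs to a synthetic-biology toolkit for optogenetic control of gene expression in E. coli and carries Opto-T7RNAP(563), a blue-light-inducible split T7 RNA polymerase.

The payload consists of two expression units, each annotated with an araBAD promoter fragment and closed by an rrnB T1 terminator. The first encodes a large T7 RNA polymerase fragment followed by nMagHigh1. The second, preceded by a T7 gene 10 ribosome binding site, encodes pMag followed by the smaller remaining polymerase fragment. The name suggests the polymerase is split at residue 563. nMagHigh1 and pMag are the "Magnet" variants of the Neurospora crassa Vivid photoreceptor, which heterodimerize under blue light. Light therefore brings the two polymerase halves together to restore activity, so that transcription from T7 promoters can be switched on dynamically. No araC gene and no T7-promoter reporter are annotated on this plasmid, so these would have to be supplied elsewhere.

The two sequence records differ. The 8,847 nt full sequence shows the RBS–pMag–polymerase fragment segment twice in tandem, while the 7,345 nt sequencing result shows a single copy. This matches the depositor's comment that a duplication of the pMag half is present, and the depositor reports that the plasmid still functions as published.
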