Addgene plasmid #101674: pAB202
Purpose: Opto-T7RNAP(563)
Depositing lab: Mustafa Khammash. Depositing organization: ETH Zurich (Swiss Federal Institute of Technology). Publication: Dynamic Blue Light-Inducible T7 RNA Polymerases (Opto-T7RNAPs) for Precise Spatiotemporal Gene Expression Control. Baumschlager A, Aoki SK, Khammash M. ACS Synth Biol. 2017 Nov 17;6(11):2157-2167. doi: 10.1021/acssynbio.7b00169. Epub 2017 Oct 18. PubMed 29045151.
Backbone
  Vector backbone: pSC101
  Vector type: Bacterial Expression, Synthetic Biology
Growth in bacteria
  Bacterial resistance: Chloramphenicol, 25 μg/mL
  Growth temperature: 37°C
  Growth strain: DH5alpha
  Copy number: Low Copy
Gene/Insert
  Gene/Insert name: Opto-T7RNAP(563)
Terms and licenses: Academic/Nonprofit Terms; Industry Terms: Not Available to Industry
Depositor comments: A duplication of the pMag half of Opto-T7RNAP(563) is present. The depositor has confirmed that the plasmid functions as described in the associated publication.
How to cite: pAB202 was a gift from Mustafa Khammash (Addgene plasmid # 101674 ; http://n2t.net/addgene:101674 ; RRID:Addgene_101674)
